Addgene plasmid #132349: PV564
Purpose: SthCascade R promoter targeting crRNA1 expression cassette for Zea mays
Depositing lab: Joshua Young. Depositing organization: Corteva Agriscience. Publication: The repurposing of type I-E CRISPR-Cascade for gene activation in plants. Young JK, Gasior SL, Jones S, Wang L, Navarro P, Vickroy B, Barrangou R. Commun Biol. 2019 Oct 18;2:383. doi: 10.1038/s42003-019-0637-6. eCollection 2019. PubMed 31646186.
Backbone
  Vector backbone: PHP66813
  Vector type: Plant Expression
Growth in bacteria
  Bacterial resistance: Ampicillin, 100 μg/mL
  Growth temperature: 37°C
  Growth strain: DH5alpha
  Copy number: High Copy
Gene/Insert
  Gene/Insert name: SthCascade R promoter targeting crRNA1
  gRNA/shRNA sequence: unknown
  Species: Synthetic
  Cloning method: Restriction Enzyme; 5′ cloning site Unknown (unknown if destroyed); 3′ cloning site Unknown (unknown if destroyed)
Terms and licenses: Academic/Nonprofit Terms; Industry Terms: Not Available to Industry
How to cite: PV564 was a gift from Joshua Young (Addgene plasmid # 132349 ; http://n2t.net/addgene:132349 ; RRID:Addgene_132349)
