[The description below was written by a language model from this plasmid's Addgene catalogue record, the feature table of its GenBank file and pLannotate feature annotations shown in this document.]
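Description:
PV564 is a 4,432 bp high-copy plant expression plasmid built on the PHP66813 backbone. Its annotated features resemble a pBluescript-type cloning vector. It is propagated in E. coli through a ColE1/pUC-type origin of replication and selected with ampicillin through the bla (beta-lactamase) gene and its native promoter. An f1 phage origin is also present and could support single-stranded DNA production. The cloning region is flanked by T3 and T7 phage promoters, fragments of the pBluescript multiple cloning site, standard M13 and KS sequencing primer sites, and remnants of the lac promoter, operator and lacZα region.

The payload is a synthetic cassette described as expressing "SthCascade R promoter targeting crRNA1" in Zea mays. This is a CRISPR RNA intended to guide a type I-E Cascade complex to the promoter of the maize R gene, as part of a system that repurposes Cascade for gene activation in plants. The Sth prefix presumably refers to Streptococcus thermophilus, although the record does not spell this out. The insert lies in the roughly 1.5 kb interval between the T3 and T7 promoters, but neither feature table annotates its functional parts. The plant promoter that drives the crRNA, the repeat and spacer arrangement and any terminator are not stated, and the guide sequence is listed as unknown. One automated annotation places a fragment resembling yeast FLP recombinase inside this interval. The catalogue entry does not explain it, so it may be a similarity-based hit rather than a designed element. No plant selectable marker or T-DNA borders are annotated. The plasmid would therefore presumably be delivered together with separate constructs encoding the Cascade components, but the record does not describe the delivery method.
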