LOCUS       Exported 4432 bp ds-DNA circular SYN 13-MAY-2021
DEFINITION  SthCascade R promoter targeting crRNA1 expression cassette for Zea
            mays.
ACCESSION   .
VERSION     .
KEYWORDS    PV564
SOURCE      synthetic DNA construct
  ORGANISM  synthetic DNA construct
REFERENCE   1 (bases 1 to 4432)
  AUTHORS   Joshua K. Young, Stephen L. Gasior, Spencer Jones, Lijuan Wang,
  TITLE     Repurposing of Type I-E CRISPR-Cascade for gene activation in plants
  JOURNAL   Nature Communications Biology
REFERENCE   2 (bases 1 to 4432)
  AUTHORS   .
  TITLE     Direct Submission
  JOURNAL   Exported May 13, 2021 from SnapGene Server 1.1.58
            http://www.snapgene.com
FEATURES             Location/Qualifiers
     source          1..4432
                     /organism="synthetic DNA construct"
                     /mol_type="other DNA"
     protein_bind    1..17
                     /label=lac operator
                     /bound_moiety="lac repressor encoded by lacI"
                     /note="The lac repressor binds to the lac operator to
                     inhibit transcription in E. coli. This inhibition can be
                     relieved by adding lactose or
                     isopropyl-beta-D-thiogalactopyranoside (IPTG)."
     primer_bind     6..28
                     /label=M13/pUC Reverse
                     /note="In lacZ gene"
     primer_bind     25..41
                     /label=M13 rev
                     /note="common sequencing primer, one of multiple similar
                     variants"
     primer_bind     25..41
                     /label=M13 Reverse
                     /note="In lacZ gene. Also called M13-rev"
     promoter        62..80
                     /label=T3 promoter
                     /note="promoter for bacteriophage T3 RNA polymerase"
     primer_bind     complement(1641..1657)
                     /label=KS primer
                     /note="common sequencing primer, one of multiple similar
                     variants"
     primer_bind     complement(1642..1658)
                     /label=pBluescriptKS
                     /note="For pBluescript vector"
     primer_bind     complement(1682..1701)
                     /label=T7
                     /note="T7 promoter, forward primer"
     promoter        complement(1683..1701)
                     /label=T7 promoter
                     /note="promoter for bacteriophage T7 RNA polymerase"
     primer_bind     complement(1708..1725)
                     /label=M13 Forward
                     /note="In lacZ gene. Also called M13-F20 or M13 (-21)
                     Forward"
     primer_bind     complement(1708..1724)
                     /label=M13 fwd
                     /note="common sequencing primer, one of multiple similar
                     variants"
     primer_bind     complement(1717..1739)
                     /label=M13/pUC Forward
                     /note="In lacZ gene"
     rep_origin      1866..2321
                     /direction=RIGHT
                     /label=f1 ori
                     /note="f1 bacteriophage origin of replication; arrow
                     indicates direction of (+) strand synthesis"
     primer_bind     complement(1953..1972)
                     /label=F1ori-R
                     /note="F1 origin, reverse primer"
     primer_bind     2163..2184
                     /label=F1ori-F
                     /note="F1 origin, forward primer"
     promoter        2347..2451
                     /gene="bla"
                     /label=AmpR promoter
     CDS             2452..3312
                     /codon_start=1
                     /gene="bla"
                     /product="beta-lactamase"
                     /label=AmpR
                     /note="confers resistance to ampicillin, carbenicillin, and
                     related antibiotics"
                     /translation="MSIQHFRVALIPFFAAFCLPVFAHPETLVKVKDAEDQLGARVGYI
                     ELDLNSGKILESFRPEERFPMMSTFKVLLCGAVLSRIDAGQEQLGRRIHYSQNDLVEYS
                     PVTEKHLTDGMTVRELCSAAITMSDNTAANLLLTTIGGPKELTAFLHNMGDHVTRLDRW
                     EPELNEAIPNDERDTTMPVAMATTLRKLLTGELLTLASRQQLIDWMEADKVAGPLLRSA
                     LPAGWFIADKSGAGERGSRGIIAALGPDGKPSRIVVIYTTGSQATMDERNRQIAEIGAS
                     LIKHW"
     primer_bind     complement(2670..2689)
                     /label=Amp-R
                     /note="Ampicillin resistance gene, reverse primer"
     rep_origin      3483..4071
                     /direction=RIGHT
                     /label=ori
                     /note="high-copy-number ColE1/pMB1/pBR322/pUC origin of
                     replication"
     primer_bind     3972..3991
                     /label=pBR322ori-F
                     /note="pBR322 origin, forward primer"
     primer_bind     4225..4242
                     /label=L4440
                     /note="L4440 vector, forward primer"
     protein_bind    4359..4380
                     /label=CAP binding site
                     /bound_moiety="E. coli catabolite activator protein"
                     /note="CAP binding activates transcription in the presence
                     of cAMP."
     promoter        4395..4425
                     /label=lac promoter
                     /note="promoter for the E. coli lac operon"
ORIGIN
        1 ttgtgagcgg ataacaattt cacacaggaa acagctatga ccatgattac gccaagctcg
       61 aaattaaccc tcactaaagg gaacaaaagc tggagctcca ccgcggtggc ggccgctcta
      121 gaactagtca gaacaagtac ctcggcgtga tcatccagtg cctcgtgacc gagaccaaga
      181 cctccgtgtc caggcacatc tacttcttct ccgctcgcgg caggatcgac cccctcgtgt
      241 acctcgacga gttcctcagg aactcagagc ccgtgctcaa gagggtgaac aggaccggca
      301 actcctcctc caacaagcag gagtaccagc tcctcaagga caacctcgtg aggtcctaca
      361 acaaggccct caagaagaac gccccctact ccatcttcgc catcaagaac ggccccaagt
      421 cccacatcgg taggcacctc atgacctcct tcctctcaat gaagggcctc accgagctca
      481 ccaacgtggt gggcaactgg tccgacaaga gggccctgca ggaattcgcg gccgcaaaaa
      541 aaaggatcac ccccgcgtgt gcgggaaaaa cgaccgagca agacggtgat ggaagtagac
      601 cctcggatca cccccgcgtg tgcgggaaaa acaattcggt gcttgcggct cggtttataa
      661 ggtacgctcc actcttgtga ttagtcaagg tgggacaaaa cgtttgcgta ttacccagcg
      721 ctttgctcca cctacggact gctgtttggg cttcgtcgcg gtgcttcgta ttgggccgtg
      781 ggccatgttt cttatggccc tctctgtgac gaagtttttg gcacatacgc cgctatgact
      841 ttctctttta cttttttgca aatattctcc gtcaacgcgg cgctgacact gtgtcctact
      901 gtacatagaa ggaaaaaagg tatataaaaa aataatttct aaacacgact tactgctagt
      961 agaaattcga atagcatttt agcttttaca actgggcctg gaaattcttt ggacaccact
     1021 attttacgac ttatcatcat cgtgtgttag agcacaagga actatacaag cgaggttgct
     1081 tatttaagcg ggatcattat gtcaaggatt cgatggggct aacaaaaaca gctggaaaca
     1141 cagccagatc tttgatgccc cctcgctcaa aacttgcatt ccttgtacat gcgctaacaa
     1201 acagaagaaa tcccttttta caatacaatt ttactttcct attcaccctg ccatatatca
     1261 tacaaagttg gccaggacat gcgcccatgg ccaccatctc taaccctaat ggtgccatca
     1321 aactggcacc atgatgccgg ttatctcact accttgctgc aatactgaca ctctgacagc
     1381 atgccaattt agctcagcga ttactggtat ccttcagggc ctgttcggtt gtaccggaat
     1441 aagccaggat tcattccagc tcatcaaaat ctatataaat tagagaagta atccggctag
     1501 gaattaatcc ggggctctaa tccggaacaa ccgaacaggg cctcaagcaa tcttgatttt
     1561 ctggatcata gactgagggt gcatttttca gactttggca ttgattaatc taggttcatc
     1621 attgtactct caaagcttat cgataccgtc gacctcgagg gggggcccgg tacccaattc
     1681 gccctatagt gagtcgtatt acaattcact ggccgtcgtt ttacaacgtc gtgactggga
     1741 aaaccctggc gttacccaac ttaatcgcct tgcagcacat ccccctttcg ccagctggcg
     1801 taatagcgaa gaggcccgca ccgatcgccc ttcccaacag ttgcgcagcc tgaatggcga
     1861 atgggnnnnn nnnnnnnnnn nnnnnnnnnn nnnnnnnnnn nnnnnnnnnn nnnnnnnnnn
     1921 nnnnnnnnnn nnnnnnnnnn nnnnnnnnnn nnnnnnnnnn nnnnnnnnnn nnnnnnnnnn
     1981 nnnnnnnnnc nnnnnnnnnn nnnnnnnnnn nnnnnnnnnn nnnnnnnnnn nnnnnnnnnn
     2041 nnnnnnnnnn nnnnnnnnnn nnnnnnnnnn nnnnnnnnnn nannnnnnnn nnnnnnnnnn
     2101 nnnnnnnnnn nnnnnnnnnn nnnnnnnnnn ncctttgacg ttggagtcca cgttctttaa
     2161 tagtggactc ttgttccaaa ctggaacaac actcaaccct atctcggtct attcttttga
     2221 tttataaggg attttgccga tttcggccta ttggttaaaa aatgagctga tttaacaaaa
     2281 atttaacgcg aattttaaca aaatattaac gcttacaatt taggtggcac ttttcgggga
     2341 aatgtgcgcg gaacccctat ttgtttattt ttctaaatac attcaaatat gtatccgctc
     2401 atgagacaat aaccctgata aatgcttcaa taatattgaa aaaggaagag tatgagtatt
     2461 caacatttcc gtgtcgccct tattcccttt tttgcggcat tttgccttcc tgtttttgct
     2521 cacccagaaa cgctggtgaa agtaaaagat gctgaagatc agttgggtgc acgagtgggt
     2581 tacatcgaac tggatctcaa cagcggtaag atccttgaga gttttcgccc cgaagaacgt
     2641 tttccaatga tgagcacttt taaagttctg ctatgtggcg cggtattatc ccgtattgac
     2701 gccgggcaag agcaactcgg tcgccgcata cactattctc agaatgactt ggttgagtac
     2761 tcaccagtca cagaaaagca tcttacggat ggcatgacag taagagaatt atgcagtgct
     2821 gccataacca tgagtgataa cactgcggcc aacttacttc tgacaacgat cggaggaccg
     2881 aaggagctaa ccgctttttt gcacaacatg ggggatcatg taactcgcct tgatcgttgg
     2941 gaaccggagc tgaatgaagc cataccaaac gacgagcgtg acaccacgat gcctgtagca
     3001 atggcaacaa cgttgcgcaa actattaact ggcgaactac ttactctagc ttcccggcaa
     3061 caattaatag actggatgga ggcggataaa gttgcaggac cacttctgcg ctcggccctt
     3121 ccggctggct ggtttattgc tgataaatct ggagccggtg agcgtgggtc tcgcggtatc
     3181 attgcagcac tggggccaga tggtaagccc tcccgtatcg tagttatcta cacgacgggg
     3241 agtcaggcaa ctatggatga acgaaataga cagatcgctg agataggtgc ctcactgatt
     3301 aagcattggt aactgtcaga ccaagtttac tcatatatac tttagattga tttaaaactt
     3361 catttttaat ttaaaaggat ctaggtgaag atcctttttg ataatctcat gaccaaaatc
     3421 ccttaacgtg agttttcgtt ccactgagcg tcagaccccg tagaaaagat caaaggatct
     3481 tcttgagatc ctttttttct gcgcgtaatc tgctgcttgc aaacaaaaaa accaccgcta
     3541 ccagcggtgg tttgtttgcc ggatcaagag ctaccaactc tttttccgaa ggtaactggc
     3601 ttcagcagag cgcagatacc aaatactgtt cttctagtgt agccgtagtt aggccaccac
     3661 ttcaagaact ctgtagcacc gcctacatac ctcgctctgc taatcctgtt accagtggct
     3721 gctgccagtg gcgataagtc gtgtcttacc gggttggact caagacgata gttaccggat
     3781 aaggcgcagc ggtcgggctg aacggggggt tcgtgcacac agcccagctt ggagcgaacg
     3841 acctacaccg aactgagata cctacagcgt gagctatgag aaagcgccac gcttcccgaa
     3901 gggagaaagg cggacaggta tccggtaagc ggcagggtcg gaacaggaga gcgcacgagg
     3961 gagcttccag ggggaaacgc ctggtatctt tatagtcctg tcgggtttcg ccacctctga
     4021 cttgagcgtc gatttttgtg atgctcgtca ggggggcgga gcctatggaa aaacgccagc
     4081 aacgcggcct ttttacggtt cctggccttt tgctggcctt ttgctcacat gttctttcct
     4141 gcgttatccc ctgattctgt ggataaccgt attaccgcct ttgagtgagc tgataccgct
     4201 cgccgcagcc gaacgaccga gcgcagcgag tcagtgagcg aggaagcgga agagcgccca
     4261 atacgcaaac cgcctctccc cgcgcgttgg ccgattcatt aatgcagctg gcacgacagg
     4321 tttcccgact ggaaagcggg cagtgagcgc aacgcaatta atgtgagtta gctcactcat
     4381 taggcacccc aggctttaca ctttatgctt ccggctcgta tgttgtgtgg aa
//
