Features (pLannotate 1.2.2; 14 found; start..end, strand, type, name):
    101..119     +  promoter       T7 promoter: promoter for bacteriophage T7 RNA polymerase
    128..169     -  misc_feature   MCS (fragment): pBluescript multiple cloning site
   1287..1673    -  CDS            FLP1 (fragment): FLP_YEAST - Experimental evidence at protein level: Swiss-Prot protein existence level 1. Part of the plasmid amplification system, which corrects any decrease in copy number caused by a rare missegregation event. Catalyzes the recombination between the large inverted repetitions of the 2-micron plasmid during plasmid replication. This recombination event changes the direction of one of the two replication forks in the bidirectionally replicating molecule, effectively resulting in multiple rounds of replication from a single initiation event. Binds specifically to the FLP recognition target (F
   1674..1709    -  misc_feature   MCS (fragment): pBluescript multiple cloning site
   1722..1740    -  promoter       T3 promoter: promoter for bacteriophage T3 RNA polymerase
   1785..1801    -  protein_bind   lac operator: The lac repressor binds to the lac operator to inhibit transcription in E. coli. This inhibition can be relieved by adding lactose or isopropyl-β-D-thiogalactopyranoside (IPTG). lac repressor encoded by lacI
   1809..1839    -  promoter       lac promoter: promoter for the E. coli lac operon
   1854..1875    -  protein_bind   CAP binding site: CAP binding activates transcription in the presence of cAMP. E. coli catabolite activator protein
   1888..1980    -  CDS            lacI (fragment): lac repressor; lacI; The lac repressor binds to the lac operator to inhibit transcription in E. coli. This inhibition can be relieved by adding lactose or isopropyl-β-D-thiogalactopyranoside (IPTG).
   2163..2751    -  rep_origin     ori: high-copy-number ColE1/pMB1/pBR322/pUC origin of replication
   2922..3782    -  CDS            AmpR: β-lactamase; bla; confers resistance to ampicillin, carbenicillin, and related antibiotics
   3783..3887    -  promoter       AmpR promoter: bla
   3940..4368    -  rep_origin     f1 ori (sequence partly withheld): f1 bacteriophage origin of replication; arrow indicates direction of (+) strand synthesis
   4373..98      -  CDS            lacZα (fragment) (across the origin): LacZα fragment of β-galactosidase; lacZ fragment
>Addgene plasmid #132349 | PV564 | depositor full sequence | sequence record 254138 | PV564 sequence 4432 bps
ACGCCAGCTGGCGAAAGGGGGATGTGCTGCAAGGCGATTAAGTTGGGTAACGCCAGGGTTTTCCCAGTCA
CGACGTTGTAAAACGACGGCCAGTGAATTGTAATACGACTCACTATAGGGCGAATTGGGTACCGGGCCCC
CCCTCGAGGTCGACGGTATCGATAAGCTTTGAGAGTACAATGATGAACCTAGATTAATCAATGCCAAAGT
CTGAAAAATGCACCCTCAGTCTATGATCCAGAAAATCAAGATTGCTTGAGGCCCTGTTCGGTTGTTCCGG
ATTAGAGCCCCGGATTAATTCCTAGCCGGATTACTTCTCTAATTTATATAGATTTTGATGAGCTGGAATG
AATCCTGGCTTATTCCGGTACAACCGAACAGGCCCTGAAGGATACCAGTAATCGCTGAGCTAAATTGGCA
TGCTGTCAGAGTGTCAGTATTGCAGCAAGGTAGTGAGATAACCGGCATCATGGTGCCAGTTTGATGGCAC
CATTAGGGTTAGAGATGGTGGCCATGGGCGCATGTCCTGGCCAACTTTGTATGATATATGGCAGGGTGAA
TAGGAAAGTAAAATTGTATTGTAAAAAGGGATTTCTTCTGTTTGTTAGCGCATGTACAAGGAATGCAAGT
TTTGAGCGAGGGGGCATCAAAGATCTGGCTGTGTTTCCAGCTGTTTTTGTTAGCCCCATCGAATCCTTGA
CATAATGATCCCGCTTAAATAAGCAACCTCGCTTGTATAGTTCCTTGTGCTCTAACACACGATGATGATA
AGTCGTAAAATAGTGGTGTCCAAAGAATTTCCAGGCCCAGTTGTAAAAGCTAAAATGCTATTCGAATTTC
TACTAGCAGTAAGTCGTGTTTAGAAATTATTTTTTTATATACCTTTTTTCCTTCTATGTACAGTAGGACA
CAGTGTCAGCGCCGCGTTGACGGAGAATATTTGCAAAAAAGTAAAAGAGAAAGTCATAGCGGCGTATGTG
CCAAAAACTTCGTCACAGAGAGGGCCATAAGAAACATGGCCCACGGCCCAATACGAAGCACCGCGACGAA
GCCCAAACAGCAGTCCGTAGGTGGAGCAAAGCGCTGGGTAATACGCAAACGTTTTGTCCCACCTTGACTA
ATCACAAGAGTGGAGCGTACCTTATAAACCGAGCCGCAAGCACCGAATTGTTTTTCCCGCACACGCGGGG
GTGATCCGAGGGTCTACTTCCATCACCGTCTTGCTCGGTCGTTTTTCCCGCACACGCGGGGGTGATCCTT
TTTTTTGCGGCCGCGAATTCCTGCAGGGCCCTCTTGTCGGACCAGTTGCCCACCACGTTGGTGAGCTCGG
TGAGGCCCTTCATTGAGAGGAAGGAGGTCATGAGGTGCCTACCGATGTGGGACTTGGGGCCGTTCTTGAT
GGCGAAGATGGAGTAGGGGGCGTTCTTCTTGAGGGCCTTGTTGTAGGACCTCACGAGGTTGTCCTTGAGG
AGCTGGTACTCCTGCTTGTTGGAGGAGGAGTTGCCGGTCCTGTTCACCCTCTTGAGCACGGGCTCTGAGT
TCCTGAGGAACTCGTCGAGGTACACGAGGGGGTCGATCCTGCCGCGAGCGGAGAAGAAGTAGATGTGCCT
GGACACGGAGGTCTTGGTCTCGGTCACGAGGCACTGGATGATCACGCCGAGGTACTTGTTCTGACTAGTT
CTAGAGCGGCCGCCACCGCGGTGGAGCTCCAGCTTTTGTTCCCTTTAGTGAGGGTTAATTTCGAGCTTGG
CGTAATCATGGTCATAGCTGTTTCCTGTGTGAAATTGTTATCCGCTCACAATTCCACACAACATACGAGC
CGGAAGCATAAAGTGTAAAGCCTGGGGTGCCTAATGAGTGAGCTAACTCACATTAATTGCGTTGCGCTCA
CTGCCCGCTTTCCAGTCGGGAAACCTGTCGTGCCAGCTGCATTAATGAATCGGCCAACGCGCGGGGAGAG
GCGGTTTGCGTATTGGGCGCTCTTCCGCTTCCTCGCTCACTGACTCGCTGCGCTCGGTCGTTCGGCTGCG
GCGAGCGGTATCAGCTCACTCAAAGGCGGTAATACGGTTATCCACAGAATCAGGGGATAACGCAGGAAAG
AACATGTGAGCAAAAGGCCAGCAAAAGGCCAGGAACCGTAAAAAGGCCGCGTTGCTGGCGTTTTTCCATA
GGCTCCGCCCCCCTGACGAGCATCACAAAAATCGACGCTCAAGTCAGAGGTGGCGAAACCCGACAGGACT
ATAAAGATACCAGGCGTTTCCCCCTGGAAGCTCCCTCGTGCGCTCTCCTGTTCCGACCCTGCCGCTTACC
GGATACCTGTCCGCCTTTCTCCCTTCGGGAAGCGTGGCGCTTTCTCATAGCTCACGCTGTAGGTATCTCA
GTTCGGTGTAGGTCGTTCGCTCCAAGCTGGGCTGTGTGCACGAACCCCCCGTTCAGCCCGACCGCTGCGC
CTTATCCGGTAACTATCGTCTTGAGTCCAACCCGGTAAGACACGACTTATCGCCACTGGCAGCAGCCACT
GGTAACAGGATTAGCAGAGCGAGGTATGTAGGCGGTGCTACAGAGTTCTTGAAGTGGTGGCCTAACTACG
GCTACACTAGAAGGACAGTATTTGGTATCTGCGCTCTGCTGAAGCCAGTTACCTTCGGAAAAAGAGTTGG
TAGCTCTTGATCCGGCAAACAAACCACCGCTGGTAGCGGTGGTTTTTTTGTTTGCAAGCAGCAGATTACG
CGCAGAAAAAAAGGATCTCAAGAAGATCCTTTGATCTTTTCTACGGGGTCTGACGCTCAGTGGAACGAAA
ACTCACGTTAAGGGATTTTGGTCATGAGATTATCAAAAAGGATCTTCACCTAGATCCTTTTAAATTAAAA
ATGAAGTTTTAAATCAATCTAAAGTATATATGAGTAAACTTGGTCTGACAGTTACCAATGCTTAATCAGT
GAGGCACCTATCTCAGCGATCTGTCTATTTCGTTCATCCATAGTTGCCTGACTCCCCGTCGTGTAGATAA
CTACGATACGGGAGGGCTTACCATCTGGCCCCAGTGCTGCAATGATACCGCGAGACCCACGCTCACCGGC
TCCAGATTTATCAGCAATAAACCAGCCAGCCGGAAGGGCCGAGCGCAGAAGTGGTCCTGCAACTTTATCC
GCCTCCATCCAGTCTATTAATTGTTGCCGGGAAGCTAGAGTAAGTAGTTCGCCAGTTAATAGTTTGCGCA
ACGTTGTTGCCATTGCTACAGGCATCGTGGTGTCACGCTCGTCGTTTGGTATGGCTTCATTCAGCTCCGG
TTCCCAACGATCAAGGCGAGTTACATGATCCCCCATGTTGTGCAAAAAAGCGGTTAGCTCCTTCGGTCCT
CCGATCGTTGTCAGAAGTAAGTTGGCCGCAGTGTTATCACTCATGGTTATGGCAGCACTGCATAATTCTC
TTACTGTCATGCCATCCGTAAGATGCTTTTCTGTGACTGGTGAGTACTCAACCAAGTCATTCTGAGAATA
GTGTATGCGGCGACCGAGTTGCTCTTGCCCGGCGTCAATACGGGATAATACCGCGCCACATAGCAGAACT
TTAAAAGTGCTCATCATTGGAAAACGTTCTTCGGGGCGAAAACTCTCAAGGATCTTACCGCTGTTGAGAT
CCAGTTCGATGTAACCCACTCGTGCACCCAACTGATCTTCAGCATCTTTTACTTTCACCAGCGTTTCTGG
GTGAGCAAAAACAGGAAGGCAAAATGCCGCAAAAAAGGGAATAAGGGCGACACGGAAATGTTGAATACTC
ATACTCTTCCTTTTTCAATATTATTGAAGCATTTATCAGGGTTATTGTCTCATGAGCGGATACATATTTG
AATGTATTTAGAAAAATAAACAAATAGGGGTTCCGCGCACATTTCCCCGAAAAGTGCCACCTAAATTGTA
AGCGTTAATATTTTGTTAAAATTCGCGTTAAATTTTTGTTAAATCAGCTCATTTTTTAACCAATAGGCCG
AAATCGGCAAAATCCCTTATAAATCAAAAGAATAGACCGAGATAGGGTTGAGTGTTGTTCCAGTTTGGAA
CAAGAGTCCACTATTAAAGAACGTGGACTCCAACGTCAAAGG
[49 nt withheld, positions 4103-4151]
T
[91 nt withheld, positions 4153-4243]
G
[124 nt withheld, positions 4245-4368]
CCCATTCGCCATTCAGGCTGCGCAACTGTTGGGAAGGGCGATCGGTGCGGGCCTCTTCGCTATT
